>Addgene plasmid #14966 | pCMV5 Flag-Smad3 (146-425) | addgene partial sequence | sequence record 21545 | CMV-F 5'-CGCAAATGGGCGGTAGGCGTG-3'
AGCTCGTTTAGTGAACCGTCAGAATTGCAGTGACCATGGACTACAAGGACGACGATGACAAGGAATTCAT
CCCGGCCGAGTTCCCCCCACTGGACGACTACAGCCATTCCATCCCCGAAAACACTAACTTCCCCGCAGGC
ATCGAGCCCCAGAGCAATATTCCAGAGACCCCACCCCCTGGCTACCTGAGTGAAGATGGAGAAACCAGTG
ACCACCAGATGAACCACAGCATGGACGCAGGTTCTCCAAACCTATCCCCGAATCCGATGTCCCCAGCACA
TAATAACTTGGACCTGCAGCCAGTTACCTACTGCGAGCCGGCCTTCTGGTGCTCCATCTCCTACTACGAG
CTGAACCAGCGCGTCGGGGAGACATTCCACGCCTCGCAGCCATCCATGACTGTGGATGGCTTCACCGACC
CCTCCAATTCGGAGCGCTTCTGCCTAGGGCTGCTCTCCAATGTCAACAGGAATGCAGCAGTGGAGCTGAC
ACGGAGACACATCGGAAGAGGCGTGCGGCTCTACTACATCGGAGGGGAGGTCTTCGCAGAGTGCCTCAGT
GACAGCGCTATTTTTGTCCAGTCTCCCAACTGTAACCAGCGCTATGGCTGGCACCCGGCCACCGTCTGCA
AGATCCCACCAGGATGCAACCTGAAGATCTTCAACAACCAGGAGTTCGCTGCCCTCCTGGCCCAGTCGGT
CAACCAGGGCTTTGAGGCTGTCTACCAGTTGACCCGAATGTGCACCATCCGCATGAGCTTCGTCAAAGGC
TGGGGAGC
