[The description below was written by a language model from this plasmid's Addgene catalogue record.]
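Description:
pCMV5 Flag-Smad3 (146-425) is a mammalian expression plasmid built on the pCMV5 backbone (about 4.7 kb without insert). It carries a truncated human SMAD3 coding sequence for transient expression in cultured mammalian cells. The plasmid is propagated in E. coli as a high-copy construct under ampicillin selection. The record lists no mammalian selection marker and includes no feature table, so the origin of replication, polyadenylation signal and other backbone elements are not itemised. The backbone name and the CMV forward sequencing primer indicate that the insert is transcribed from the cytomegalovirus immediate-early promoter, a strong constitutive promoter in most mammalian cell lines.

The insert is roughly 840 bp and encodes amino acids 146 to 425 of SMAD3, cloned between EcoRI and BamHI sites that both remain intact. An N-terminal Flag epitope is fused to the fragment, allowing detection by immunoblotting or immunofluorescence and recovery by anti-Flag immunoprecipitation. From general knowledge of SMAD3 architecture, this deletion removes the N-terminal MH1 DNA-binding domain and retains the linker region and the C-terminal MH2 domain, which mediates many protein-protein interactions and contains the receptor phosphorylation sites.

The associated publication concerns E2F4/5 and p107 as Smad cofactors linking TGF-beta receptor signalling to repression of c-myc. A Flag-tagged fragment of this kind is therefore suited to domain-mapping experiments, such as co-immunoprecipitation assays that test which part of SMAD3 binds a partner protein. The record does not state the specific use.
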