Addgene plasmid #14966: pCMV5 Flag-Smad3 (146-425)
Depositing lab: Joan Massague. Depositing organization: Memorial Sloan-Kettering Cancer Center. Publication: E2F4/5 and p107 as Smad cofactors linking the TGFbeta receptor to c-myc repression. Chen CR, Kang Y, Siegel PM, Massague J. Cell. 2002 Jul 12. 110(1):19-32. 10.1016/S0092-8674(02)00801-2 PubMed 12150994.
Backbone
  Vector backbone: pCMV5
  Backbone size w/o insert (bp): 4700
  Vector type: Mammalian Expression
Growth in bacteria
  Bacterial resistance: Ampicillin, 100 μg/mL
  Growth temperature: 37°C
  Growth strain: DH5alpha
  Copy number: High Copy
Gene/Insert
  Gene/Insert name: Smad3
  Species: H. sapiens (human)
  Insert size (bp): 840
  Mutation: aa 146-425
  Entrez Gene: SMAD3 (a.k.a. HSPC193, HsT17436, JV15-2, LDS1C, LDS3, MADH3, hMAD-3, hSMAD3, mad3)
  Tag / fusion protein: Flag (N terminal on insert)
  Cloning method: Restriction Enzyme; 5′ cloning site EcoRI (not destroyed); 3′ cloning site BamHI (not destroyed)
  Sequencing primers: 5′ CMV Forward
Terms and licenses: Academic/Nonprofit Terms; Industry Terms: Not Available to Industry
Depositor comments: See author's map for more information.
How to cite: pCMV5 Flag-Smad3 (146-425) was a gift from Joan Massague (Addgene plasmid # 14966 ; http://n2t.net/addgene:14966 ; RRID:Addgene_14966)
